Addgene plasmid #101684: pUPD-pTDH2 (01-11)
Purpose: pTDH2 in domestication vector
Depositing lab: Elena Caro Bernat. Depositing organization: Centro de Biotecnología y Genómica de Plantas (UPM/INIA). Publication: Adaptation of the GoldenBraid modular cloning system and creation of a toolkit for the expression of heterologous proteins in yeast mitochondria. Perez-Gonzalez A, Kniewel R, Veldhuizen M, Verma HK, Navarro-Rodriguez M, Rubio LM, Caro E. BMC Biotechnol. 2017 Nov 13;17(1):80. doi: 10.1186/s12896-017-0393-y. PubMed 29132331.
Backbone
  Vector backbone: pUPD
  Vector type: Yeast Expression
Growth in bacteria
  Bacterial resistance: Ampicillin, 100 μg/mL
  Growth temperature: 37°C
  Growth strain: DH5alpha
  Copy number: Unknown
Gene/Insert
  Gene/Insert name: GGAG-[promoter of S. cerevisiae YJR009C (699bp)]-CCAT
Terms and licenses: Academic/Nonprofit Terms; Industry Terms: Not Available to Industry
How to cite: pUPD-pTDH2 (01-11) was a gift from Elena Caro Bernat (Addgene plasmid # 101684 ; http://n2t.net/addgene:101684 ; RRID:Addgene_101684)
