[The description below was written by a language model from this plasmid's Addgene catalogue record and the feature table of its GenBank file.]
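Description:
pUPD-pTDH2 (01-11) is a GoldenBraid part-domestication plasmid carrying the promoter of the Saccharomyces cerevisiae gene YJR009C (TDH2) as a standardized, reusable cloning module. It belongs to a toolkit that adapted the GoldenBraid modular cloning system to yeast, with an emphasis on expressing heterologous proteins in yeast mitochondria. Although catalogued under yeast expression, the 3761 bp circular plasmid shows no yeast origin or yeast selectable marker in its annotation. It is an entry-level E. coli storage vector rather than something that would itself be maintained or expressed in yeast. Propagation relies on a high-copy ColE1/pUC-type origin, with selection by the beta-lactamase (AmpR) gene under its own promoter. An f1 phage origin is also present, which in principle allows single-stranded DNA production.

The insert is a 699 bp TDH2 promoter fragment flanked by the four-nucleotide overhang sequences GGAG and CCAT. In the GoldenBraid grammar, these define the part's position, and the "01-11" designation in the name appears to refer to the standard positions it spans. On release by Type IIS restriction digestion, they direct its ordered ligation upstream of a coding sequence in a transcriptional unit. The promoter itself is not annotated in the feature table, but it evidently occupies the unannotated region between the SP6 and T7 promoters. This region lies within a lacZ-alpha-type cloning site bordered by the lac promoter, lac operator, CAP binding site and M13 primer sites, which are useful for sequence verification. The two "Kozak" annotations near the end of this region are probably automated pattern matches and not functional elements. The part is typically combined with coding sequences and terminators to build yeast expression cassettes in destination vectors.
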