LOCUS       Exported 3761 bp ds-DNA circular SYN 13-MAY-2021
DEFINITION  pTDH2 in domestication vector.
ACCESSION   .
VERSION     .
KEYWORDS    pUPD-pTDH2 (01-11)
SOURCE      synthetic DNA construct
  ORGANISM  synthetic DNA construct
REFERENCE   1 (bases 1 to 3761)
  AUTHORS   Perez-Gonzalez A, Kniewel R, Veldhuizen M, Verma HK,
            Navarro-Rodriguez M, Rubio LM, Caro E
  TITLE     Adaptation of the GoldenBraid modular cloning system and creation of
            a toolkit for the expression of heterologous proteins in yeast
            mitochondria.
  JOURNAL   BMC Biotechnol. 2017 Nov 13;17(1):80. doi:
            10.1186/s12896-017-0393-y.
  PUBMED    29132331
REFERENCE   2 (bases 1 to 3761)
  AUTHORS   .
  TITLE     Direct Submission
  JOURNAL   Exported May 13, 2021 from SnapGene Server 1.1.58
            http://www.snapgene.com
FEATURES             Location/Qualifiers
     source          1..3761
                     /organism="synthetic DNA construct"
                     /mol_type="other DNA"
     promoter        1..31
                     /label=lac promoter
                     /note="promoter for the E. coli lac operon"
     protein_bind    39..55
                     /label=lac operator
                     /bound_moiety="lac repressor encoded by lacI"
                     /note="The lac repressor binds to the lac operator to
                     inhibit transcription in E. coli. This inhibition can be
                     relieved by adding lactose or
                     isopropyl-beta-D-thiogalactopyranoside (IPTG)."
     primer_bind     44..66
                     /label=M13/pUC Reverse
                     /note="In lacZ gene"
     primer_bind     63..79
                     /label=M13 rev
                     /note="common sequencing primer, one of multiple similar
                     variants"
     primer_bind     63..79
                     /label=M13 Reverse
                     /note="In lacZ gene. Also called M13-rev"
     promoter        97..115
                     /label=SP6 promoter
                     /note="promoter for bacteriophage SP6 RNA polymerase"
     primer_bind     97..114
                     /label=SP6
                     /note="SP6 promoter, forward primer"
     regulatory      955..964
                     /regulatory_class="other"
                     /note="vertebrate consensus sequence for strong initiation
                     of translation (Kozak, 1987)"
     regulatory      959..968
                     /regulatory_class="other"
                     /note="vertebrate consensus sequence for strong initiation
                     of translation (Kozak, 1987)"
     primer_bind     complement(998..1017)
                     /label=T7
                     /note="T7 promoter, forward primer"
     promoter        complement(999..1017)
                     /label=T7 promoter
                     /note="promoter for bacteriophage T7 RNA polymerase"
     primer_bind     complement(1024..1041)
                     /label=M13 Forward
                     /note="In lacZ gene. Also called M13-F20 or M13 (-21)
                     Forward"
     primer_bind     complement(1024..1040)
                     /label=M13 fwd
                     /note="common sequencing primer, one of multiple similar
                     variants"
     primer_bind     complement(1033..1055)
                     /label=M13/pUC Forward
                     /note="In lacZ gene"
     rep_origin      1181..1636
                     /direction=RIGHT
                     /label=f1 ori
                     /note="f1 bacteriophage origin of replication; arrow
                     indicates direction of (+) strand synthesis"
     primer_bind     complement(1268..1287)
                     /label=F1ori-R
                     /note="F1 origin, reverse primer"
     primer_bind     1478..1499
                     /label=F1ori-F
                     /note="F1 origin, forward primer"
     promoter        1714..1818
                     /gene="bla"
                     /label=AmpR promoter
     CDS             1819..2679
                     /codon_start=1
                     /gene="bla"
                     /product="beta-lactamase"
                     /label=AmpR
                     /note="confers resistance to ampicillin, carbenicillin, and
                     related antibiotics"
                     /translation="MSIQHFRVALIPFFAAFCLPVFAHPETLVKVKDAEDQLGARVGYI
                     ELDLNSGKILESFRPEERFPMMSTFKVLLCGAVLSRIDAGQEQLGRRIHYSQNDLVEYS
                     PVTEKHLTDGMTVRELCSAAITMSDNTAANLLLTTIGGPKELTAFLHNMGDHVTRLDRW
                     EPELNEAIPNDERDTTMPVAMATTLRKLLTGELLTLASRQQLIDWMEADKVAGPLLRSA
                     LPAGWFIADKSGAGERGSRGIIAALGPDGKPSRIVVIYTTGSQATMDERNRQIAEIGAS
                     LIKHW"
     primer_bind     complement(2037..2056)
                     /label=Amp-R
                     /note="Ampicillin resistance gene, reverse primer"
     rep_origin      2850..3438
                     /direction=RIGHT
                     /label=ori
                     /note="high-copy-number ColE1/pMB1/pBR322/pUC origin of
                     replication"
     primer_bind     3339..3358
                     /label=pBR322ori-F
                     /note="pBR322 origin, forward primer"
     primer_bind     3592..3609
                     /label=L4440
                     /note="L4440 vector, forward primer"
     protein_bind    3726..3747
                     /label=CAP binding site
                     /bound_moiety="E. coli catabolite activator protein"
                     /note="CAP binding activates transcription in the presence
                     of cAMP."
ORIGIN
        1 tttacacttt atgcttccgg ctcgtatgtt gtgtggaatt gtgagcggat aacaatttca
       61 cacaggaaac agctatgacc atgattacgc caagctattt aggtgacact atagaatact
      121 caagctatgc atccaacgcg ttgggagctc tcccatatgg tcgacctgca ggcggccgcg
      181 aattcactag tgattgggcg atgagtggtc tcgggagatt ggtttttcca gtgaatgatt
      241 atttgtcgtt accctttcgt aaaagttcaa acacgttttt aagtattgtt tagttgctct
      301 ttcgacatat atgattatcc ctgcgcggct aaagttaagg atgcaaaaaa cataagacaa
      361 ctgaagttaa tttacgtcaa ttaagttttc cagggtaatg atgttttggg cttccactaa
      421 ttcaataagt atgtcatgaa atacgttgtg aagagcatcc agaaataatg aaaagaaaca
      481 acgaaactgg gtcggcctgt tgtttctttt ctttaccacg tgatctgcgg catttacagg
      541 aagtcgcgcg ttttgcgcag ttgttgcaac gcagctacgg ctaacaaagc ctagtggaac
      601 tcgactgatg tgttagggcc taaaactggt ggtgacagct gaagtgaact attcaatcca
      661 atcatgtcat ggctgtcaca aagaccttgc ggaccgcacg tacgaacaca tacgtatgct
      721 aatatgtgtt ttgatagtac ccagtgatcg cagacctgca atttttttgt aggtttggaa
      781 gaatatataa aggttgcact cattcaagat agtttttttc ttgtgtgtct attcatttta
      841 ttattgtttg tttaaatgtt aaaaaaacca agaacttagt ttcaaattaa attcatcaca
      901 caaacaaaca aaacaaacca tcgagaccac tcatcgccca atcgaattcc cgcggccgcc
      961 atggcggccg ggagcatgcg acgtcgggcc caattcgccc tatagtgagt cgtattacaa
     1021 ttcactggcc gtcgttttac aacgtcgtga ctgggaaaac cctggcgtta cccaacttaa
     1081 tcgccttgca gcacatcccc ctttcgccag ctggcgtaat agcgaagagg cccgcaccga
     1141 tcgcccttcc caacagttgc gcagcctgaa tggcgaatgg nnnnnnnnnn nnnnnnnnnn
     1201 nnnnnnnnnn nnnnnnnnnn nnnnnnnnnn nnnnnnnnnn nnnnnnnnnn nnnnnnnnnn
     1261 nnnnnnnnnn nnnnnnnnnn nnnnnnnnnn nnnnnnnnnn nnnncnnnnn nnnnnnnnnn
     1321 nnnnnnnnnn nnnnnnnnnn nnnnnnnnnn nnnnnnnnnn nnnnnnnnnn nnnnnnnnnn
     1381 nnnnnnnnnn nnnnnnaggg tgatggttca cgtagtgggc cagcgccctg atagacggtt
     1441 tttcgccctt tgacgttgga gtccacgttc tttaatagtg gactcttgtt ccaaactgga
     1501 acaacactca accctatctc ggtctattct tttgatttat aagggatttt gccgatttcg
     1561 gcctattggt taaaaaatga gctgatttaa caaaaattta acgcgaattt taacaaaata
     1621 ttaacgctta caatttcctg atgcggtatt ttctccttac gcatctgtgc ggtatttcac
     1681 accgcatcag gtggcacttt tcggggaaat gtgcgcggaa cccctatttg tttatttttc
     1741 taaatacatt caaatatgta tccgctcatg agacaataac cctgataaat gcttcaataa
     1801 tattgaaaaa ggaagagtat gagtattcaa catttccgtg tcgcccttat tccctttttt
     1861 gcggcatttt gccttcctgt ttttgctcac ccagaaacgc tggtgaaagt aaaagatgct
     1921 gaagatcagt tgggtgcacg agtgggttac atcgaactgg atctcaacag cggtaagatc
     1981 cttgagagtt ttcgccccga agaacgtttt ccaatgatga gcacttttaa agttctgcta
     2041 tgtggcgcgg tattatcccg tattgacgcc gggcaagagc aactcggtcg ccgcatacac
     2101 tattctcaga atgacttggt tgagtactca ccagtcacag aaaagcatct tacggatggc
     2161 atgacagtaa gagaattatg cagtgctgcc ataaccatga gtgataacac tgcggccaac
     2221 ttacttctga caacgatcgg aggaccgaag gagctaaccg cttttttgca caacatgggg
     2281 gatcatgtaa ctcgccttga tcgttgggaa ccggagctga atgaagccat accaaacgac
     2341 gagcgtgaca ccacgatgcc tgtagcaatg gcaacaacgt tgcgcaaact attaactggc
     2401 gaactactta ctctagcttc ccggcaacaa ttaatagact ggatggaggc ggataaagtt
     2461 gcaggaccac ttctgcgctc ggcccttccg gctggctggt ttattgctga taaatctgga
     2521 gccggtgagc gtgggtcgcg cggtatcatt gcagcactgg ggccagatgg taagccctcc
     2581 cgtatcgtag ttatctacac gacggggagt caggcaacta tggatgaacg aaatagacag
     2641 atcgctgaga taggtgcctc actgattaag cattggtaac tgtcagacca agtttactca
     2701 tatatacttt agattgattt aaaacttcat ttttaattta aaaggatcta ggtgaagatc
     2761 ctttttgata atctcatgac caaaatccct taacgtgagt tttcgttcca ctgagcgtca
     2821 gaccccgtag aaaagatcaa aggatcttct tgagatcctt tttttctgcg cgtaatctgc
     2881 tgcttgcaaa caaaaaaacc accgctacca gcggtggttt gtttgccgga tcaagagcta
     2941 ccaactcttt ttccgaaggt aactggcttc agcagagcgc agataccaaa tactgttctt
     3001 ctagtgtagc cgtagttagg ccaccacttc aagaactctg tagcaccgcc tacatacctc
     3061 gctctgctaa tcctgttacc agtggctgct gccagtggcg ataagtcgtg tcttaccggg
     3121 ttggactcaa gacgatagtt accggataag gcgcagcggt cgggctgaac ggggggttcg
     3181 tgcacacagc ccagcttgga gcgaacgacc tacaccgaac tgagatacct acagcgtgag
     3241 ctatgagaaa gcgccacgct tcccgaaggg agaaaggcgg acaggtatcc ggtaagcggc
     3301 agggtcggaa caggagagcg cacgagggag cttccagggg gaaacgcctg gtatctttat
     3361 agtcctgtcg ggtttcgcca cctctgactt gagcgtcgat ttttgtgatg ctcgtcaggg
     3421 gggcggagcc tatggaaaaa cgccagcaac gcggcctttt tacggttcct ggccttttgc
     3481 tggccttttg ctcacatgtt ctttcctgcg ttatcccctg attctgtgga taaccgtatt
     3541 accgcctttg agtgagctga taccgctcgc cgcagccgaa cgaccgagcg cagcgagtca
     3601 gtgagcgagg aagcggaaga gcgcccaata cgcaaaccgc ctctccccgc gcgttggccg
     3661 attcattaat gcagctggca cgacaggttt cccgactgga aagcgggcag tgagcgcaac
     3721 gcaattaatg tgagttagct cactcattag gcaccccagg c
//
