>Addgene plasmid #101684 | pUPD-pTDH2 (01-11) | depositor partial sequence | sequence record 191971 | promoter of S. cerevisiae YJR009C (699bp)
ATTGGTTTTTCCAGTGAATGATTATTTGTCGTTACCCTTTCGTAAAAGTTCAAACACGTTTTTAAGTATT
GTTTAGTTGCTCTTTCGACATATATGATTATCCCTGCGCGGCTAAAGTTAAGGATGCAAAAAACATAAGA
CAACTGAAGTTAATTTACGTCAATTAAGTTTTCCAGGGTAATGATGTTTTGGGCTTCCACTAATTCAATA
AGTATGTCATGAAATACGTTGTGAAGAGCATCCAGAAATAATGAAAAGAAACAACGAAACTGGGTCGGCC
TGTTGTTTCTTTTCTTTACCACGTGATCTGCGGCATTTACAGGAAGTCGCGCGTTTTGCGCAGTTGTTGC
AACGCAGCTACGGCTAACAAAGCCTAGTGGAACTCGACTGATGTGTTAGGGCCTAAAACTGGTGGTGACA
GCTGAAGTGAACTATTCAATCCAATCATGTCATGGCTGTCACAAAGACCTTGCGGACCGCACGTACGAAC
ACATACGTATGCTAATATGTGTTTTGATAGTACCCAGTGATCGCAGACCTGCAATTTTTTTGTAGGTTTG
GAAGAATATATAAAGGTTGCACTCATTCAAGATAGTTTTTTTCTTGTGTGTCTATTCATTTTATTATTGT
TTGTTTAAATGTTAAAAAAACCAAGAACTTAGTTTCAAATTAAATTCATCACACAAACAAACAAAACAAA
